>Addgene plasmid #55022 | mCherry-Cx32-7 | depositor partial sequence | sequence record 85406 | insert sequence
GACGTCAGATCCGCTAGCGCTACCGGACTCAGATCTCGAGCTCAAGCTTCGAATTCCCTCTGGGAAAGGG
CAGCAGCAGCCAGGTGTGGCAGTGACAGGGAGGTGTGAATGAGGCAGGATGAACTGGACAGGTTTGTACA
CCTTGCTCAGTGGCGTGAACCGGCATTCTACTGCCATTGGCCGAGTATGGCTCTCGGTCATCTTCATCTT
CAGAATCATGGTGCTGGTGGTGGCTGCAGAGAGTGTGTGGGGTGATGAGAAATCTTCCTTCATCTGCAAC
ACACTCCAGCCTGGCTGCAACAGCGTTTGCTATGACCAATTCTTCCCCATCTCCCATGTGCGGCTGTGGT
CCCTGCAGCTCATCCTAGTTTCCACCCCAGCTCTCCTCGTGGCCATGCACGTGGCTCACCAGCAACACAT
AGAGAAGAAAATGCTACGGCTTGAGGGCCATGGGGACCCCCTACACCTGGAGGAGGTGAAGAGGCACAAG
GTCCACATCTCAGGGACACTGTGGTGGACCTATGTCATCAGCGTGGTGTTCCGGCTGTTGTTTGAGGCCG
TCTTCATGTATGTCTTTTATCTGCTCTACCCTGGCTATGCCATGGTGCGGCTGGTCAAGTGCGACGTCTA
CCCCTGCCCCAACACAGTGGACTGCTTCGTGTCCCGCCCCACCGAGAAAACCGTCTTCACCGTCTTCATG
CTAGCTGCCTCTGGCATCTGCATCATCCTCAATGTGGCCGAGGTGGTGTACCTCATCATCCGGGCCTGTG
CCCGCCGAGCCCAGCGCCGCTCCAATCCACCTTCCCGCAAGGGCTCGGGCTTCGGCCACCGCCTCTCACC
TGAATACAAGCAGAATGAGATCAACAAGCTGCTGAGTGAGCAGGATGGCTCCCTGAAAGACATACTGCGC
CGCAGCCCTGGCACCGGGGCTGGGCTGGCTGAAAAGAGCGACCGCTGCTCGGCCTGCGCGGATCCACCGG
TCGCCACCATGGTGAGCAAGGGCGAGGAGGATAACATGGCCATCATCAAGGAGTTCATGCGCTTCAAGGT
GCACATGGAGGGCTCCGTGAACGGCCACGAGTTCGAGATCGAGGGCGAGGGCGAGGGCCGCCCCTACGAG
GGCACCCAGACCGCCAAGCTGAAGGTGACCAAGGGTGGCCCCCTGCCCTTCGCCTGGGACATCCTGTCCC
CTCAGTTCATGTACGGCTCCAAGGCCTACGTGAAGCACCCCGCCGACATCCCCGACTACTTGAAGCTGTC
CTTCCCCGAGGGCTTCAAGTGGGAGCGCGTGATGAACTTCGAGGACGGCGGCGTGGTGACCGTGACCCAG
GACTCCTCCCTGCAGGACGGCGAGTTCATCTACAAGGTGAAGCTGCGCGGCACCAACTTCCCCTCCGACG
GCCCCGTAATGCAGAAGAAGACCATGGGCTGGGAGGCCTCCTCCGAGCGGATGTACCCCGAGGACGGCGC
CCTGAAGGGCGAGATCAAGCAGAGGCTGAAGCTGAAGGACGGCGGCCACTACGACGCTGAGGTCAAGACC
ACCTACAAGGCCAAGAAGCCCGTGCAGCTGCCCGGCGCCTACAACGTCAACATCAAGTTGGACATCACCT
CCCACAACGAGGACTACACCATCGTGGAACAGTACGAACGCGCCGAGGGCCGCCACTCCACCGGCGGCAT
GGACGAGCTGTACAAGTAAAGCGGCCGCGACTCTAGATCATAATCAGCCATACCACAT
