>Addgene plasmid #55022 | mCherry-Cx32-7 | addgene partial sequence | sequence record 149865 | Mombaerts-mRFPup 5'-GTGGCCGTTCACGGAGCCCTCCATG-3'
CTCCTTGATGATGGCCATGTTATCCTCCTCGCCCTTGCTCACCATGGTGGCGACCGGTGGATCCGCGCAG
GCCGAGCAGCGGTCGCTCTTTTCAGCCAGCCCAGCCCCGGTGCCAGGGCTGCGGCGCAGTATGTCTTTCA
GGGAGCCATCCTGCTCACTCAGCAGCTTGTTGATCTCATTCTGCTTGTATTCAGGTGAGAGGCGGTGGCC
GAAGCCCGAGCCCTTGCGGGAAGGTGGATTGGAGCGGCGCTGGGCTCGGCGGGCACAGGCCCGGATGATG
AGGTACACCACCTCGGCCACATTGAGGATGATGCAGATGCCAGAGGCAGCTAGCATGAAGACGGTGAAGA
CGGTTTTCTCGGTGGGGCGGGACACGAAGCAGTCCACTGTGTTGGGGCAGGGGTAGACGTCGCACTTGAC
CAGCCGCACCATGGCATAGCCAGGGTAGAGCAGATAAAAGACATACATGAAGACGGCCTCAAACAACAGC
CGGAACACCACGCTGATGACATAGGTCCACCACAGTGTCCCTGAGATGTGGACCTTGTGCCTCTTCACCT
CCTCCAGGTGTAGGGGGTCCCCATGGCCCTCAAGCCGTAGCATTTTCTTCTCTATGTGTTGCTGGTGAGC
CACGTGCATGGCCACGAGGAGAGCTGGGGTGGAAACTAGGATGAGCTGCAGGGACCACAGCCGCACATGG
GAGATGGGGAAGAATTGGTCATAGCAAACGCTGTTGCAGCCAGGCTGGAG
