[The description below was written by a language model from this plasmid's Addgene catalogue record.]
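Description:
mCherry-Cx32-7 is a mammalian expression plasmid that produces human connexin 32 (gap junction beta-1 protein, encoded by GJB1) fused to the red fluorescent protein mCherry. It is built on an mCherry vector backbone of about 4.75 kb excluding the insert. The plasmid is maintained at high copy in E. coli under kanamycin selection. A neomycin resistance marker allows G418 selection of transfected mammalian cells, so stable lines can be made as well as transient transfections. The record does not list the origin of replication or other backbone elements, and no feature table is provided.

Expression of the fusion is driven by the CMV promoter, a strong constitutive promoter in most mammalian cell lines. The 3′ sequencing primer named in the record implies an SV40 polyadenylation signal downstream. The mCherry tag comes from the backbone and sits at the C terminus of connexin 32, so the connexin coding sequence is read first and continues in frame into the fluorescent protein. The "7" in the name may refer to the length of the linker between the two parts, but the record does not say this, and the cloning method is listed as unknown.

The stated purpose is as a localization marker for gap junctions. Connexins assemble into hemichannels that dock between neighbouring cells, so the tagged protein should label gap junction plaques at cell–cell contacts. The fusion is imaged in the red channel, with excitation at 587 nm and emission at 610 nm, which suits live- or fixed-cell fluorescence microscopy and combination with green or other spectrally distinct reporters.
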