Addgene plasmid #55022: mCherry-Cx32-7
Purpose: Localization: Gap Junctions, Excitation: 587, Emission: 610
Depositing lab: Michael Davidson. Depositing organization: Florida State University, Tallahassee.
Backbone
  Vector backbone: mCherry
  Backbone size w/o insert (bp): 4750
  Vector type: Mammalian Expression
  Selectable markers: Neomycin (select with G418)
Growth in bacteria
  Bacterial resistance: Kanamycin, 50 μg/mL
  Growth temperature: 37°C
  Growth strain: DH5alpha
  Copy number: High Copy
Gene/Insert
  Gene/Insert name: Cx32 (alt names: Human Beta-1 Connexin 32; NM_001097642.2)
  Species: H. sapiens (human)
  Entrez Gene: GJB1 (a.k.a. CMTX, CMTX1, CX32)
  Promoter: CMV
  Tag / fusion protein: mCherry (C terminal on backbone)
  Cloning method: Unknown
  Sequencing primers: 5′ CMV-F; 3′ SV40pA-R
Terms and licenses: Academic/Nonprofit Terms; Industry Terms: Not Available to Industry
Depositor comments: H. sapiens (human) Beta-1 Connexin 32. Excitation = 587; Emission = 610
How to cite: mCherry-Cx32-7 was a gift from Michael Davidson (Addgene plasmid # 55022 ; http://n2t.net/addgene:55022 ; RRID:Addgene_55022)
